>Addgene plasmid #166219 | pDONR221-TXNL1(v1) | addgene full sequence | sequence record 330259 | Addgene Partial NGS Result
CTTTCCTGCGTTATCCCCTGATTCTGTGGATAACCGTATTACCGCCTTTGAGTGAGCTGATACCGCTCGC
CGCAGCCGAACGACCGAGCGCAGCGAGTCAGTGAGCGAGGAAGCGGAAGAGCGCCCAATACGCAAACCGC
CTCTCCCCGCGCGTTGGCCGATTCATTAATGCAGCTGGCACGACAGGTTTCCCGACTGGAAAGCGGGCAG
TGAGCGCAACGCAATTAATACGCGTACCGCTAGCCAGGAAGAGTTTGTAGAAACGCAAAAAGGCCATCCG
TCAGGATGGCCTTCTGCTTAGTTTGATGCCTGGCAGTTTATGGCGGGCGTCCTGCCCGCCACCCTCCGGG
CCGTTGCTTCACAACGTTCAAATCCGCTCCCGGCGGATTTGTCCTACTCAGGAGAGCGTTCACCGACAAA
CAACAGATAAAACGAAAGGCCCAGTCTTCCGACTGAGCCTTTCGTTTTATTTGATGCCTGGCAGTTCCCT
ACTCTCGCGTTAACGCTAGCATGGATGTTTTCCCAGTCACGACGTTGTAAAACGACGGCCAGTCTTAAGC
TCGGGCCCCAAATAATGATTTTATTTTGACTGATAGTGACCTGTTCGTTGCAACAAATTGATGAGCAATG
CTTTTTTATAATGCCAACTTTGTACAAAAAAGCAGGCTTCGAAGGAGATAACAAAATGGTCGGTGTTAAA
GTGATCGGGAGCGACCCGGACTTCCAGCCGGAGTTAGCGGCCGCCGGCTCCAGGCTAGCCGTGGTGAAGT
TCACCATGGCCGGCTGTCGACCCTGCGTCAGAATAGCTCCAGCTTTCAACATGCTGAGCAATAAGTATCC
ACAGGCTGCCTTCCTGGAGGTCGATGTTCACGTCTGCCAGGGGACGGCAGCAGCCAACAACATCTCAGCC
ACACCCACGTTCTTGTTCTTTAGGAACCGAGTTCGGGTGGATCAGTATCAGGGGGCAGACGCCGCGGGCC
TGGAGGAGAAGATCAAACAGCACACGGAAAACGACCCGGGAAGTAACGAGGACTCGGACATTCCAAAGGG
ATACATGGACCTCATGCCGTTTGTCAACAAAGCCGGCTGCGAGTGCCTGAACGAGAGCGACGACTGCGGC
TTCGACAACTGTTTAGTCAAAGACTCCACCTACCTGGAGTCTGACTGCGACGAGCAGTTTTTGATAACGA
TGGCCTTCAACCAGCCCGTGAAGCTCTTCTCCATGAAGCTGCAGTGCTCGGACTTAGCCCAAGCCCCGAA
GGTGATGAAGGTGTTCATCAATCTTCCTCGGTCGATGGGCTTCGACGACGCCGAGCGGAGCGAAGCCACC
CAGACTCTGGAGCTGTCGGAGGAGGACTACAAAGACGACGGTCTGATTCCTCTGCGTTACGTCAAGTTTC
AGAACGTCCAGAGCGTGACGCTGTTTGTCAAATCAAACCTCGGAGACGAGGAGACGACAAAAATCACCTA
CCTGACGTTCATCGGCACCCCGGTACAAGCCACCAACATGAACGACTTCAAGCGGGTTGTTGGGAAGAAA
GGTGAAAGTCACGACCCAGCTTTCTTGTACAAAGTTGGCATTATAAGAAAGCATTGCTTATCAATTTGTT
GCAACGAACAGGTCACTATCAGTCAAAATAAAATCATTATTTGCCATCCAGCTGATATCCCCTATAGTGA
GTCGTATTACATGGTCATAGCTGTTTCCTGGCAGCTCTGGCCCGTGTCTCAAAATCTCTGATGTTACATT
GCACAAGATAAAAATATATCATCATGAACAATAAAACTGTCTGCTTACATAAACAGTAATACAAGGGGTG
TTATGAGCCATATTCAACGGGAAACGTCGAGGCCGCGATTAAATTCCAACATGGATGCTGATTTATATGG
GTATAAATGGGCTCGCGATAATGTCGGGCAATCAGGTGCGACAATCTATCGCTTGTATGGGAAGCCCGAT
GCGCCAGAGTTGTTTCTGAAACATGGCAAAGGTAGCGTTGCCAATGATGTTACAGATGAGATGGTCAGAC
TAAACTGGCTGACGGAATTTATGCCTCTTCCGACCATCAAGCATTTTATCCGTACTCCTGATGATGCATG
GTTACTCACCACTGCGATCCCCGGAAAAACAGCATTCCAGGTATTAGAAGAATATCCTGATTCAGGTGAA
AATATTGTTGATGCGCTGGCAGTGTTCCTGCGCCGGTTGCATTCGATTCCTGTTTGTAATTGTCCTTTTA
ACAGCGATCGCGTATTTCGTCTCGCTCAGGCGCAATCACGAATGAATAACGGTTTGGTTGATGCGAGTGA
TTTTGATGACGAGCGTAATGGCTGGCCTGTTGAACAAGTCTGGAAAGAAATGCATAAACTTTTGCCATTC
TCACCGGATTCAGTCGTCACTCATGGTGATTTCTCACTTGATAACCTTATTTTTGACGAGGGGAAATTAA
TAGGTTGTATTGATGTTGGACGAGTCGGAATCGCAGACCGATACCAGGATCTTGCCATCCTATGGAACTG
CCTCGGTGAGTTTTCTCCTTCATTACAGAAACGGCTTTTTCAAAAATATGGTATTGATAATCCTGATATG
AATAAATTGCAGTTTCATTTGATGCTCGATGAGTTTTTCTAATCAGAATTGGTTAATTGGTTGTAACACT
GGCAGAGCATTACGCTGACTTGACGGGACGGCGCAAGCTCATGACCAAAATCCCTTAACGTGAGTTACGC
GTCGTTCCACTGAGCGTCAGACCCCGTAGAAAAGATCAAAGGATCTTCTTGAGATCCTTTTTTTCTGCGC
GTAATCTGCTGCTTGCAAACAAAAAAACCACCGCTACCAGCGGTGGTTTGTTTGCCGGATCAAGAGCTAC
CAACTCTTTTTCCGAAGGTAACTGGCTTCAGCAGAGCGCAGATACCAAATACTGTTCTTCTAGTGTAGCC
GTAGTTAGGCCACCACTTCAAGAACTCTGTAGCACCGCCTACATACCTCGCTCTGCTAATCCTGTTACCA
GTGGCTGCTGCCAGTGGCGATAAGTCGTGTCTTACCGGGTTGGACTCAAGACGATAGTTACCGGATAAGG
CGCAGCGGTCGGGCTGAACGGGGGGTTCGTGCACACAGCCCAGCTTGGAGCGAACGACCTACACCGAACT
GAGATACCTACAGCGTGAGCTATGAGAAAGCGCCACGCTTCCCGAAGGGAGAAAGGCGGACAGGTATCCG
GTAAGCGGCAGGGTCGGAACAGGAGAGCGCACGAGGGAGCTTCCAGGGGGAAACGCCTGGTATCTTTATA
GTCCTGTCGGGTTTCGCCACCTCTGACTTGAGCGTCGATTTTTGTGATGCTCGTCAGGGGGGCGGAGCCT
ATGGAAAAACGCCAGCAACGCGGCCTTTTTACGGTTCCTGGCCTTTTGCTGGCCTTTTGCTCACATGTT
Features (pLannotate 1.2.2; 10 found; start..end, strand, type, name):
    121..213     +  CDS            lacI (fragment): lac repressor; lacI; The lac repressor binds to the lac operator to inhibit transcription in E. coli. This inhibition can be relieved by adding lactose or isopropyl-β-D-thiogalactopyranoside (IPTG).
    268..295     -  terminator     rrnB T2 terminator: transcription terminator T2 from the E. coli rrnB gene
    427..470     +  terminator     rrnB T1 terminator: Escherichia coli rrnB; transcription terminator T1 from the E. coli rrnB gene
    517..553     -  CDS            lacZα (fragment): LacZα fragment of β-galactosidase; lacZ fragment
    569..668     +  protein_bind   attL1: mutant version of attL; recombination site for the Gateway® LR reaction LR Clonase™
    686..1552    +  CDS            TXNL1: TXNL1_HUMAN - Also known as TRP32, TXL, TXNL. Experimental evidence at protein level: Swiss-Prot protein existence level 1. Active thioredoxin with a redox potential of about -250 mV. From Homo sapiens (Human).
   1554..1653    -  protein_bind   attL2: mutant version of attL; recombination site for the Gateway® LR reaction LR Clonase™
   1671..1689    -  promoter       T7 promoter: promoter for bacteriophage T7 RNA polymerase
   1823..2632    +  CDS            KanR: aminoglycoside phosphotransferase; aph(3')-Ia; confers resistance to kanamycin in bacteria or G418 (Geneticin®) in eukaryotes
   2779..3367    +  rep_origin     ori: high-copy-number ColE1/pMB1/pBR322/pUC origin of replication
