[The description below was written by a language model from this plasmid's Addgene catalogue record and pLannotate feature annotations shown in this document.]
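Description:
pDONR221-TXNL1(v1) is a Gateway entry clone built on the pDONR221 backbone that carries the coding sequence for thioredoxin-like protein 1 (TXNL1) from the African turquoise killifish, Nothobranchius furzeri. It is propagated in E. coli as a high-copy plasmid through a ColE1/pUC-type origin of replication and is selected with kanamycin via an aminoglycoside phosphotransferase (KanR) gene. The annotated sequence record is about 3.4 kb and is labelled as a partial NGS result. It also shows the usual pDONR features: rrnB T1 and T2 transcription terminators upstream of the cloning region, which insulate the insert from read-through transcription, a T7 promoter next to the downstream recombination site, and short lacI and lacZα remnants that are vector fragments with no functional role.

The 867 bp insert lies between attL1 and attL2, the sites left after a BP recombination reaction. The annotation tool labelled this reading frame by its similarity to human TXNL1, an active thioredoxin, but the catalogue record gives the species of origin as N. furzeri. The record does not explain what the "v1" designation refers to. As an entry vector, the plasmid has no promoter positioned to express the insert, so expression depends on transferring the ORF by LR recombination into an attR-containing destination vector that supplies the promoter and any tags. The depositor describes it as a stopless clone, meaning the ORF lacks a stop codon and can be read through into C-terminal fusions such as epitope or fluorescent tags provided by the destination vector. It was deposited in connection with work on tissue-specific protein aggregation and protein quality control in the aging killifish.
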