Addgene plasmid #166219: pDONR221-TXNL1(v1)
Purpose: Gateway entry vector for N. furzeri TXNL1
Depositing lab: Daniel Jarosz. Depositing organization: Stanford University. Publication: Tissue-specific landscape of protein aggregation and quality control in an aging vertebrate. Chen YR, Harel I, Singh PP, Ziv I, Moses E, Goshtchevsky U, Machado BE, Brunet A, Jarosz DF. Dev Cell. 2024 Jul 22;59(14):1892-1911.e13. doi: 10.1016/j.devcel.2024.04.014. Epub 2024 May 28. PubMed 38810654.
Backbone
  Vector backbone: pDONR221
  Vector type: Gateway Entry Vector
Growth in bacteria
  Bacterial resistance: Kanamycin, 50 μg/mL
  Growth temperature: 37°C
  Growth strain: DH5alpha
  Copy number: High Copy
Gene/Insert
  Gene/Insert name: TXNL1(v1)
  Species: N. furzeri
  Insert size (bp): 867
  Cloning method: Gateway Cloning
Terms and licenses: Academic/Nonprofit Terms; Industry Terms: Not Available to Industry
Depositor comments: Stopless entry clone. Please visit https://doi.org/10.1101/2022.02.26.482120 for bioRxiv preprint. Also see Harel and Chen et al. 2024 (https://doi.org/10.1016/j.celrep.2023.112787)
How to cite: pDONR221-TXNL1(v1) was a gift from Daniel Jarosz (Addgene plasmid # 166219 ; http://n2t.net/addgene:166219 ; RRID:Addgene_166219)
