>Addgene plasmid #166219 | pDONR221-TXNL1(v1) | depositor partial sequence | sequence record 322768 | insert sequence
ATGGTCGGTGTTAAAGTGATCGGGAGCGACCCGGACTTCCAGCCGGAGTTAGCGGCCGCCGGCTCCAGGC
TAGCCGTGGTGAAGTTCACCATGGCCGGCTGTCGACCCTGCGTCAGAATAGCTCCAGCTTTCAACATGCT
GAGCAATAAGTATCCACAGGCTGCCTTCCTGGAGGTCGATGTTCACGTCTGCCAGGGGACGGCAGCAGCC
AACAACATCTCAGCCACACCCACGTTCTTGTTCTTTAGGAACCGAGTTCGGGTGGATCAGTATCAGGGGG
CAGACGCCGCGGGCCTGGAGGAGAAGATCAAACAGCACACGGAAAACGACCCGGGAAGTAACGAGGACTC
GGACATTCCAAAGGGATACATGGACCTCATGCCGTTTGTCAACAAAGCCGGCTGCGAGTGCCTGAACGAG
AGCGACGACTGCGGCTTCGACAACTGTTTAGTCAAAGACTCCACCTACCTGGAGTCTGACTGCGACGAGC
AGTTTTTGATAACGATGGCCTTCAACCAGCCCGTGAAGCTCTTCTCCATGAAGCTGCAGTGCTCGGACTT
AGCCCAAGCCCCGAAGGTGATGAAGGTGTTCATCAATCTTCCTCGGTCGATGGGCTTCGACGACGCCGAG
CGGAGCGAAGCCACCCAGACTCTGGAGCTGTCGGAGGAGGACTACAAAGACGACGGTCTGATTCCTCTGC
GTTACGTCAAGTTTCAGAACGTCCAGAGCGTGACGCTGTTTGTCAAATCAAACCTCGGAGACGAGGAGAC
GACAAAAATCACCTACCTGACGTTCATCGGCACCCCGGTACAAGCCACCAACATGAACGACTTCAAGCGG
GTTGTTGGGAAGAAAGGTGAAAGTCAC
